>Addgene plasmid #37202 | pEYFP-N1-A2BR | addgene full sequence | sequence record 252676 | Addgene NGS Result
GTGATGCGGTTTTGGCAGTACATCAATGGGCGTGGATAGCGGTTTGACTCACGGGGATTTCCAAGTCTCC
ACCCCATTGACGTCAATGGGAGTTTGTTTTGGCACCAAAATCAACGGGACTTTCCAAAATGTCGTAACAA
CTCCGCCCCATTGACGCAAATGGGCGGTAGGCGTGTACGGTGGGAGGTCTATATAAGCAGAGCTGGTTTA
GTGAACCGTCAGATCCGCTAGCGCTACCGGACTCAGATCTCGAGCTCAAGCTTCGAATTCCCACCATGCT
GCTGGAGACACAGGACGCGCTGTACGTGGCGCTGGAGCTGGTCATCGCCGCGCTTTCGGTGGCGGGCAAC
GTGCTGGTGTGCGCCGCGGTGGGCACGGCGAACACTCTGCAGACGCCCACCAACTACTTCCTGGTGTCCC
TGGCTGCGGCCGACGTGGCCGTGGGGCTCTTCGCCATCCCCTTTGCCATCACCATCAGCCTGGGCTTCTG
CACTGACTTCTACGGCTGCCTCTTCCTCGCCTGCTTCGTGCTGGTGCTCACGCAGAGCTCCATCTTCAGC
CTTCTGGCCGTGGCAGTCGACAGATACCTGGCCATCTGTGTCCCGCTCAGGTATAAAAGTTTGGTCACGG
GGACCCGAGCAAGAGGGGTCATTGCTGTCCTCTGGGTCCTTGCCTTTGGCATCGGATTGACTCCATTCCT
GGGGTGGAACAGTAAAGACAGTGCCACCAACAACTGCACAGAACCCTGGGATGGAACCACGAATGAAAGC
TGCTGCCTTGTGAAGTGTCTCTTTGAGAATGTGGTCCCCATGAGCTACATGGTATATTTCAATTTCTTTG
GGTGTGTTCTGCCCCCACTGCTTATAATGCTGGTGATCTACATTAAGATCTTCCTGGTGGCCTGCAGGCA
GCTTCAGCGCACTGAGCTGATGGACCACTCGAGGACCACCCTCCAGCGGGAGATCCATGCAGCCAAGTCA
CTGGCCATGATTGTGGGGATTTTTGCCCTGTGCTGGTTACCTGTGCATGCTGTTAACTGTGTCACTCTTT
TCCAGCCAGCTCAGGGTAAAAATAAGCCCAAGTGGGCAATGAATATGGCCATTCTTCTGTCACATGCCAA
TTCAGTTGTCAATCCCATTGTCTATGCTTACCGGAACCGAGACTTCCGCTACACTTTTCACAAAATTATC
TCCAGGTATCTTCTCTGCCAAGCAGATGTCAAGAGTGGGAATGGTCAGGCTGGGGTACAGCCTGCTCTCG
GTGTGGGCCTAGGGGATCCACCGGTCGCCACCATGGTGAGCAAGGGCGAGGAGCTGTTCACCGGGGTGGT
GCCCATCCTGGTCGAGCTGGACGGCGACGTAAACGGCCACAAGTTCAGCGTGTCCGGCGAGGGCGAGGGC
GATGCCACCTACGGCAAGCTGACCCTGAAGTTCATCTGCACCACCGGCAAGCTGCCCGTGCCCTGGCCCA
CCCTCGTGACCACCTTCGGCTACGGCCTGCAGTGCTTCGCCCGCTACCCCGACCACATGAAGCAGCACGA
CTTCTTCAAGTCCGCCATGCCCGAAGGCTACGTCCAGGAGCGCACCATCTTCTTCAAGGACGACGGCAAC
TACAAGACCCGCGCCGAGGTGAAGTTCGAGGGCGACACCCTGGTGAACCGCATCGAGCTGAAGGGCATCG
ACTTCAAGGAGGACGGCAACATCCTGGGGCACAAGCTGGAGTACAACTACAACAGCCACAACGTCTATAT
CATGGCCGACAAGCAGAAGAACGGCATCAAGGTGAACTTCAAGATCCGCCACAACATCGAGGACGGCAGC
GTGCAGCTCGCCGACCACTACCAGCAGAACACCCCCATCGGCGACGGCCCCGTGCTGCTGCCCGACAACC
ACTACCTGAGCTACCAGTCCGCCCTGAGCAAAGACCCCAACGAGAAGCGCGATCACATGGTCCTGCTGGA
GTTCGTGACCGCCGCCGGGATCACTCTCGGCATGGACGAGCTGTACAAGTAAAGCGGCCGCGACTCTAGA
TCATAATCAGCCATACCACATTTGTAGAGGTTTTACTTGCTTTAAAAAACCTCCCACACCTCCCCCTGAA
CCTGAAACATAAAATGAATGCAATTGTTGTTGTTAACTTGTTTATTGCAGCTTATAATGGTTACAAATAA
AGCAATAGCATCACAAATTTCACAAATAAAGCATTTTTTTCACTGCATTCTAGTTGTGGTTTGTCCAAAC
TCATCAATGTATCTTAAGGCGTAAATTGTAAGCGTTAATATTTTGTTAAAATTCGCGTTAAATTTTTGTT
AAATCAGCTCATTTTTTAACCAATAGGCCGAAATCGGCAAAATCCCTTATAAATCAAAAGAATAGACCGA
GATAGGGT
[37 nt withheld, positions 2389-2425]
AAAGAACGTGGACTCCAACGTCAAAGG
[49 nt withheld, positions 2453-2501]
T
[91 nt withheld, positions 2503-2593]
G
[124 nt withheld, positions 2595-2718]
CAGGTGGCACTTTTCGGGGAAATGTGCGCGGAACCCCTATTTGTTTATTTTTCTAAATACATTCAAATAT
GTATCCGCTCATGAGACAATAACCCTGATAAATGCTTCAATAATATTGAAAAAGGAAGAGTCCTGAGGCG
GAAAGAACCAGCTGTGGAATGTGTGTCAGTTAGGGTGTGGAAAGTCCCCAGGCTCCCCAGCAGGCAGAAG
TATGCAAAGCATGCATCTCAATTAGTCAGCAACCAGGTGTGGAAAGTCCCCAGGCTCCCCAGCAGGCAGA
AGTATGCAAAGCATGCATCTCAATTAGTCAGCAACCATAGTCCCGCCCCTAACTCCGCCCATCCCGCCCC
TAACTCCGCCCAGTTCCGCCCATTCTCCGCCCCATGGCTGACTAATTTTTTTTATTTATGCAGAGGCCGA
GGCCGCCTCGGCCTCTGAGCTATTCCAGAAGTAGTGAGGAGGCTTTTTTGGAGGCCTAGGCTTTTGCAAA
GATCGATCAAGAGACAGGATGAGGATCGTTTCGCATGATTGAACAAGATGGATTGCACGCAGGTTCTCCG
GCCGCTTGGGTGGAGAGGCTATTCGGCTATGACTGGGCACAACAGACAATCGGCTGCTCTGATGCCGCCG
TGTTCCGGCTGTCAGCGCAGGGGCGCCCGGTTCTTTTTGTCAAGACCGACCTGTCCGGTGCCCTGAATGA
ACTGCAAGACGAGGCAGCGCGGCTATCGTGGCTGGCCACGACGGGCGTTCCTTGCGCAGCTGTGCTCGAC
GTTGTCACTGAAGCGGGAAGGGACTGGCTGCTATTGGGCGAAGTGCCGGGGCAGGATCTCCTGTCATCTC
ACCTTGCTCCTGCCGAGAAAGTATCCATCATGGCTGATGCAATGCGGCGGCTGCATACGCTTGATCCGGC
TACCTGCCCATTCGACCACCAAGCGAAACATCGCATCGAGCGAGCACGTACTCGGATGGAAGCCGGTCTT
GTCGATCAGGATGATCTGGACGAAGAGCATCAGGGGCTCGCGCCAGCCGAACTGTTCGCCAGGCTCAAGG
CGAGCATGCCCGACGGCGAGGATCTCGTCGTGACCCATGGCGATGCCTGCTTGCCGAATATCATGGTGGA
AAATGGCCGCTTTTCTGGATTCATCGACTGTGGCCGGCTGGGTGTGGCGGACCGCTATCAGGACATAGCG
TTGGCTACCCGTGATATTGCTGAAGAGCTTGGCGGCGAATGGGCTGACCGCTTCCTCGTGCTTTACGGTA
TCGCCGCTCCCGATTCGCAGCGCATCGCCTTCTATCGCCTTCTTGACGAGTTCTTCTGAGCGGGACTCTG
GGGTTCGAAATGACCGACCAAGCGACGCCCAACCTGCCATCACGAGATTTCGATTCCACCGCCGCCTTCT
ATGAAAGGTTGGGCTTCGGAATCGTTTTCCGGGACGCCGGCTGGATGATCCTCCAGCGCGGGGATCTCAT
GCTGGAGTTCTTCGCCCACCCTAGGGGGAGGCTAACTGAAACACGGAAGGAGACAATACCGGAAGGAACC
CGCGCTATGACGGCAATAAAAAGACAGAATAAAACGCACGGTGTTGGGTCGTTTGTTCATAAACGCGGGG
TTCGGTCCCAGGGCTGGCACTCTGTCGATACCCCACCGAGACCCCATTGGGGCCAATACGCCCGCGTTTC
TTCCTTTTCCCCACCCCACCCCCCAAGTTCGGGTGAAGGCCCAGGGCTCGCAGCCAACGTCGGGGCGGCA
GGCCCTGCCATAGCCTCAGGTTACTCATATATACTTTAGATTGATTTAAAACTTCATTTTTAATTTAAAA
GGATCTAGGTGAAGATCCTTTTTGATAATCTCATGACCAAAATCCCTTAACGTGAGTTTTCGTTCCACTG
AGCGTCAGACCCCGTAGAAAAGATCAAAGGATCTTCTTGAGATCCTTTTTTTCTGCGCGTAATCTGCTGC
TTGCAAACAAAAAAACCACCGCTACCAGCGGTGGTTTGTTTGCCGGATCAAGAGCTACCAACTCTTTTTC
CGAAGGTAACTGGCTTCAGCAGAGCGCAGATACCAAATACTGTTCTTCTAGTGTAGCCGTAGTTAGGCCA
CCACTTCAAGAACTCTGTAGCACCGCCTACATACCTCGCTCTGCTAATCCTGTTACCAGTGGCTGCTGCC
AGTGGCGATAAGTCGTGTCTTACCGGGTTGGACTCAAGACGATAGTTACCGGATAAGGCGCAGCGGTCGG
GCTGAACGGGGGGTTCGTGCACACAGCCCAGCTTGGAGCGAACGACCTACACCGAACTGAGATACCTACA
GCGTGAGCTATGAGAAAGCGCCACGCTTCCCGAAGGGAGAAAGGCGGACAGGTATCCGGTAAGCGGCAGG
GTCGGAACAGGAGAGCGCACGAGGGAGCTTCCAGGGGGAAACGCCTGGTATCTTTATAGTCCTGTCGGGT
TTCGCCACCTCTGACTTGAGCGTCGATTTTTGTGATGCTCGTCAGGGGGGCGGAGCCTATGGAAAAACGC
CAGCAACGCGGCCTTTTTACGGTTCCTGGCCTTTTGCTGGCCTTTTGCTCACATGTTCTTTCCTGCGTTA
TCCCCTGATTCTGTGGATAACCGTATTACCGCCATGCATTAGTTATTAATAGTAATCAATTACGGGGTCA
TTAGTTCATAGCCCATATATGGAGTTCCGCGTTACATAACTTACGGTAAATGGCCCGCCTGGCTGACCGC
CCAACGACCCCCGCCCATTGACGTCAATAATGACGTATGTTCCCATAGTAACGCCAATAGGGACTTTCCA
TTGACGTCAATGGGTGGAGTATTTACGGTAAACTGCCCACTTGGCAGTACATCAAGTGTATCATATGCCA
AGTACGCCCCCTATTGACGTCAATGACGGTAAATGGCCCGCCTGGCATTATGCCCAGTACATGACCTTAT
GGGACTTTCCTACTTGGCAGTACATCTACGTATTAGTCATCGCTATTACCATG
Features (pLannotate 1.2.2; 15 found; start..end, strand, type, name):
      1..204     +  promoter       CMV promoter: human cytomegalovirus (CMV) immediate early promoter
    227..270     +  misc_feature   MCS (fragment): multiple cloning site
    276..1271    +  CDS            ADORA2B: AA2BR_HUMAN - Experimental evidence at protein level: Swiss-Prot protein existence level 1. Receptor for adenosine. The activity of this receptor is mediated by G proteins which activate adenylyl cyclase. From Homo sapiens (Human).
   1293..2012    +  CDS            EYFP: enhanced YFP mammalian codon-optimized
   2029..2112    +  CDS            large T antigen (fragment): large T antigen from SV40 (simian virus 40)
   2135..2256    +  polyA_signal   SV40 poly(A) signal: SV40 polyadenylation signal
   2290..2718    -  rep_origin     f1 ori (sequence partly withheld): f1 bacteriophage origin of replication; arrow indicates direction of (+) strand synthesis
   2745..2849    +  promoter       AmpR promoter: bla
   2851..3208    +  promoter       SV40 promoter: SV40 enhancer and early promoter
   3243..4037    +  CDS            NeoR/KanR: aminoglycoside phosphotransferase from Tn5; aph(3')-II (or nptII); confers resistance to neomycin, kanamycin, and G418 (Geneticin®)
   4058..4210    +  CDS            ble (fragment): BLE_KLEPN - Experimental evidence at protein level: Swiss-Prot protein existence level 1. Binding protein with a strong affinity to the bleomycin family of antibiotics. Binds to CL990; an antimitotic-antibiotic compound. From Klebsiella pneumoniae.
   4269..4316    +  polyA_signal   HSV TK poly(A) signal: herpes simplex virus thymidine kinase polyadenylation signal (Cole and Stacy, 1985)
   4407..4423    -  polyA_signal   bGH poly(A) signal (fragment): bovine growth hormone polyadenylation signal
   4645..5233    +  rep_origin     ori: high-copy-number ColE1/pMB1/pBR322/pUC origin of replication
   5408..5711    +  enhancer       CMV enhancer: human cytomegalovirus immediate early enhancer
