[The description below was written by a language model from this plasmid's Addgene catalogue record and pLannotate feature annotations shown in this document.]
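Description:
pEYFP-N1-A2BR is a mammalian expression plasmid built on the Clontech pEYFP-N1 backbone that produces the human adenosine A2b receptor (ADORA2B) fused at its C terminus to enhanced yellow fluorescent protein. The receptor coding region was PCR-amplified as a fragment of about 1.07 kb with a 5′ EcoRI site and a 3′ BamHI site. Its stop codon was removed so that translation reads through a short linker from the multiple cloning site into the mammalian codon-optimized EYFP open reading frame. Both restriction sites remain intact. Transcription is driven by the human cytomegalovirus immediate early enhancer and promoter, which span the numbering origin of the circular sequence record, and is terminated by the SV40 polyadenylation signal.

The plasmid is maintained in E. coli at high copy through a ColE1/pUC-type origin and also carries an f1 phage origin. A single Tn5 aminoglycoside phosphotransferase gene (NeoR/KanR) provides both selections. A bacterial bla-type promoter expresses it for kanamycin resistance in bacteria, and the adjacent SV40 enhancer/early promoter, together with the HSV TK polyadenylation signal, expresses it for G418 selection of stably transfected mammalian cells. The short large T antigen, ble and bGH poly(A) fragments in the feature table are probably backbone remnants or partial annotation matches rather than functional elements. The sequenced record (5,711 nt) is slightly shorter than the catalogued total size of 5,770 bp.

The fluorescent fusion allows expression and localization of this Gs-coupled, adenylyl cyclase-activating receptor to be visualized in live cells. The associated publication concerns adenosine-stimulated cAMP signalling and CFTR in cystic fibrosis airway epithelia.
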