Addgene plasmid #37202: pEYFP-N1-A2BR
Depositing lab: Robert Tarran. Depositing organization: University of North Carolina at Chapel Hill. Publication: Defective adenosine-stimulated cAMP production in cystic fibrosis airway epithelia: a novel role for CFTR in cell signaling. Watson MJ, Worthington EN, Clunes LA, Rasmussen JE, Jones L, Tarran R. FASEB J. 2011 Sep;25(9):2996-3003. Epub 2011 May 31. 10.1096/fj.11-186080 PubMed 21628448.
Backbone
  Vector backbone: pEYFP-N1
  Backbone manufacturer: Clontech
  Backbone size w/o insert (bp): 4700
  Total vector size (bp): 5770
  Vector type: Mammalian Expression
  Selectable markers: Neomycin (select with G418)
Growth in bacteria
  Bacterial resistance: Kanamycin, 50 μg/mL
  Growth temperature: 37°C
  Growth strain: DH5alpha
  Copy number: High Copy
Gene/Insert
  Gene/Insert name: A2BR (alt name: adenosine A2b receptor)
  Species: H. sapiens (human)
  Insert size (bp): 1068
  Entrez Gene: ADORA2B (a.k.a. ADORA2)
  Promoter: CMV
  Tag / fusion protein: EYFP (C terminal on backbone)
  Cloning method: Restriction Enzyme; 5′ cloning site EcoRI (not destroyed); 3′ cloning site BamHI (not destroyed)
  Sequencing primers: 5′ CMV-F; 3′ EGFP-N
Terms and licenses: Academic/Nonprofit Terms; Industry Terms: Not Available to Industry
Depositor comments: A2B was PCR amplified as a 1068bp fragment incorporating a 5' EcoRI site. The stop codon was eliminated and a 3' BamHI site was added with the reverse PCR primer to allow direct cloning into pEYFP-N1
How to cite: pEYFP-N1-A2BR was a gift from Robert Tarran (Addgene plasmid # 37202 ; http://n2t.net/addgene:37202 ; RRID:Addgene_37202)
